Addgene plasmid #31110: ACE2(-1119)-luc
Purpose: Luciferase reporter construct for human ACE2 promoter
Depositing lab: Gerhart Ryffel. Publication: Identification of target genes of the transcription factor HNF1beta and HNF1alpha in a human embryonic kidney cell line. Senkel S, Lucas B, Klein-Hitpass L, Ryffel GU. Biochim Biophys Acta. 2005 Dec 20. 1731(3):179-90. 10.1016/j.bbaexp.2005.10.003 PubMed 16297991.
Backbone
  Vector backbone: pGL3-Basic
  Backbone manufacturer: Promega
  Backbone size w/o insert (bp): 4800
  Vector type: Mammalian Expression, Luciferase
Growth in bacteria
  Bacterial resistance: Ampicillin, 100 μg/mL
  Growth temperature: 37°C
  Growth strain: DH5alpha
  Copy number: High Copy
Gene/Insert
  Gene/Insert name: ACE2 promoter
  Species: H. sapiens (human)
  Insert size (bp): 1200
  Mutation: promoter region -1119 to +103
  GenBank ID: NM_021804
  Entrez Gene: ACE2 (a.k.a. ACEH)
  Cloning method: Restriction Enzyme; 5′ cloning site SacI (not destroyed); 3′ cloning site BglII (not destroyed)
  Sequencing primers: 5′ n/a
Terms and licenses: Academic/Nonprofit Terms; Industry Terms
Depositor comments: promoter luciferase reporter Please note that there are some small discrepancies between Addgene's quality control sequence and the assembled sequence from the depositor. These discrepancies should not affect the function of the plasmid.
How to cite: ACE2(-1119)-luc was a gift from Gerhart Ryffel (Addgene plasmid # 31110 ; http://n2t.net/addgene:31110 ; RRID:Addgene_31110)
