[The description below was written by a language model from this plasmid's Addgene catalogue record and pLannotate feature annotations shown in this document.]
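Description:
ACE2(-1119)-luc is a promoter-reporter plasmid built on the promoterless pGL3-Basic backbone, in which a roughly 1.2 kb fragment of the human ACE2 gene's 5′ flanking region, spanning positions -1119 to +103, has been cloned between the SacI and BglII sites of the polylinker, both of which remain intact. This places the ACE2 promoter directly upstream of the firefly luciferase (luc+) coding sequence, which is followed by the SV40 late polyadenylation signal. Because the backbone carries no eukaryotic promoter or enhancer of its own, luciferase output after transfection into mammalian cells reflects the transcriptional activity of the inserted ACE2 sequence. A synthetic poly(A) signal and an RNA polymerase II transcriptional pause site lie upstream of the cloning region, where they limit spurious read-through transcription from the vector into the reporter.

The full construct is about 6.0 kb. It is propagated in E. coli through a high-copy ColE1/pUC-type origin with ampicillin selection from the β-lactamase gene and its own promoter, and it also contains an f1 phage origin for single-stranded DNA production. The feature table additionally lists short fragments annotated as GVQW1 (within the promoter insert), SV40 large T antigen, TcR and lacZα. These appear to be incidental sequence matches or backbone remnants rather than functional elements.

The plasmid is intended for measuring human ACE2 promoter activity, and the associated work concerned identifying target genes of the transcription factors HNF1β and HNF1α in a human embryonic kidney cell line. The depositor notes minor discrepancies between the assembled sequence and the repository's quality-control sequencing, which are not expected to affect function.
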