Features (pLannotate 1.2.2; 12 found; start..end, strand, type, name):
    345..611     -  CDS            GVQW1 (fragment): GVQW1_HUMAN - Also known as TIGD1L2. Experimental evidence at transcript level: Swiss-Prot protein existence level 2. From Homo sapiens (Human).
   1271..2923    +  CDS            luciferase: firefly luciferase; luc+; enhanced luc+ version of the luciferase gene
   2964..3085    -  polyA_signal   SV40 poly(A) signal: SV40 polyadenylation signal
   3108..3176    -  CDS            large T antigen (fragment): large T antigen from SV40 (simian virus 40)
   3192..3324    +  CDS            TcR (fragment): tetracycline efflux protein; tet; confers resistance to tetracycline
   3504..4092    -  rep_origin     ori: high-copy-number ColE1/pMB1/pBR322/pUC origin of replication
   4263..5123    -  CDS            AmpR: β-lactamase; bla; confers resistance to ampicillin, carbenicillin, and related antibiotics
   5124..5228    -  promoter       AmpR promoter: bla
   5255..5683    +  rep_origin     f1 ori (sequence partly withheld): f1 bacteriophage origin of replication; arrow indicates direction of (+) strand synthesis
   5715..5782    -  CDS            lacZα (fragment): LacZα fragment of β-galactosidase; lacZ fragment
   5841..5889    +  polyA_signal   poly(A) signal: synthetic polyadenylation signal
   5903..5994    +  misc_feature   pause site: RNA polymerase II transcriptional pause signal from the human α2 globin gene
>Addgene plasmid #31110 | ACE2(-1119)-luc | depositor full sequence | sequence record 14281 | Author sequence
GGTACCGAGCTCGCTTCTGAAATTTGACAAGATAACCACTAAAATCTCTTTGAATTCTATGTTGTTGTGA
TCCCATGGCTACAGAGGATCAGGAGTTGACATAGATACTCTTTGGATTTCATACCATGTGGAGGCTTTCT
TACTTCCACGTGACCTTGACTGAGTTTTGAATAGGTAAGTGAAGGAGAAGGAGGCACTCAAAGAAGTCAG
CCACAGAACCAGTGTGAGAAATAGGAAATGAGCTTTTTTAAGTTTTGCAAAGGCAGATCAGGAGAGTTGA
CCTGTGGAGTGGAGAGTAGTCATAATTTTAAAAAATGGCCATGGAAATTAAAACTGATCAGAAATGGCTG
GGCACAGTGGCTCACGCCTGTAATCCTAGCACTTTGGGAGGCCGAGTTGGGCAGATCACAAGGTCAGGAG
ATAGAGACCGTCCTGACTAACACGGTGAAACCCCGTCTCTATTAAAAATACAAAAACTTAGCTGGGCGTG
GTGGTGGGCACCTGTAGTCCCAGCTACTCGGGAGGCTGAGGCAGGAGAATGGCGTGAACCTGGGAGGCAG
AGCTTGCAGTGAGCCGAGATCGCGCCACTGTGCTCCAGCCTGGGCGACAGACCGAGACTCAGTCTCAAAA
AAAAAAAAAAAAAAAAAACTGATCAGAAATATGAATTCCATAAAGACAAGGGCAAAGTCATGTATTTGGA
AGGGAAAATGTTGCCCAAGTAGAGAGTTTCTGGGAATATGATCTTGAAATAAAAATAAATGTGAGATAAC
CTATTAATGAAATTGTCTGAAAACCATACAAACACCAACATTATCTTCATGATCCCTAGTTCTAGACCTC
TTTGGTCACTGTAAAATTATAACATTTTCCGTGTATCTTTAACAGCTTTCTAGGAAAATATTAACCAAAA
GTACCGGTTTTGATTTGGCCATAAAGTGACAGGAGAGGTAAGGTTCTCTAGGATTAAAGAATAACGTATT
CTTATTTGATTCACTTTAAAAAATTATTCTAAAATCTGTTACATATCTGTCCTCTCCAGGATGAACTTTA
TATTGGCTCAGCAGATTGTTTACTGTGTTCTTCTTCTTTTTCTTTTTTTGGTCTTTCCTGCTCAGCGCCC
AACCCAAGTTCAAAGGCTGATAAGAGAGAAAATCTCATGAGGAGGTTTTAGTCTAGGGAAAGTCATTCAG
TGGATGTGATCTTGGCTCACAGGGGACGAGATCTGCGATCTAAGTAAGCTTGGCATTCCGGTACTGTTGG
TAAAGCCACCATGGAAGACGCCAAAAACATAAAGAAAGGCCCGGCGCCATTCTATCCGCTGGAAGATGGA
ACCGCTGGAGAGCAACTGCATAAGGCTATGAAGAGATACGCCCTGGTTCCTGGAACAATTGCTTTTACAG
ATGCACATATCGAGGTGGACATCACTTACGCTGAGTACTTCGAAATGTCCGTTCGGTTGGCAGAAGCTAT
GAAACGATATGGGCTGAATACAAATCACAGAATCGTCGTATGCAGTGAAAACTCTCTTCAATTCTTTATG
CCGGTGTTGGGCGCGTTATTTATCGGAGTTGCAGTTGCGCCCGCGAACGACATTTATAATGAACGTGAAT
TGCTCAACAGTATGGGCATTTCGCAGCCTACCGTGGTGTTCGTTTCCAAAAAGGGGTTGCAAAAAATTTT
GAACGTGCAAAAAAAGCTCCCAATCATCCAAAAAATTATTATCATGGATTCTAAAACGGATTACCAGGGA
TTTCAGTCGATGTACACGTTCGTCACATCTCATCTACCTCCCGGTTTTAATGAATACGATTTTGTGCCAG
AGTCCTTCGATAGGGACAAGACAATTGCACTGATCATGAACTCCTCTGGATCTACTGGTCTGCCTAAAGG
TGTCGCTCTGCCTCATAGAACTGCCTGCGTGAGATTCTCGCATGCCAGAGATCCTATTTTTGGCAATCAA
ATCATTCCGGATACTGCGATTTTAAGTGTTGTTCCATTCCATCACGGTTTTGGAATGTTTACTACACTCG
GATATTTGATATGTGGATTTCGAGTCGTCTTAATGTATAGATTTGAAGAAGAGCTGTTTCTGAGGAGCCT
TCAGGATTACAAGATTCAAAGTGCGCTGCTGGTGCCAACCCTATTCTCCTTCTTCGCCAAAAGCACTCTG
ATTGACAAATACGATTTATCTAATTTACACGAAATTGCTTCTGGTGGCGCTCCCCTCTCTAAGGAAGTCG
GGGAAGCGGTTGCCAAGAGGTTCCATCTGCCAGGTATCAGGCAAGGATATGGGCTCACTGAGACTACATC
AGCTATTCTGATTACACCCGAGGGGGATGATAAACCGGGCGCGGTCGGTAAAGTTGTTCCATTTTTTGAA
GCGAAGGTTGTGGATCTGGATACCGGGAAAACGCTGGGCGTTAATCAAAGAGGCGAACTGTGTGTGAGAG
GTCCTATGATTATGTCCGGTTATGTAAACAATCCGGAAGCGACCAACGCCTTGATTGACAAGGATGGATG
GCTACATTCTGGAGACATAGCTTACTGGGACGAAGACGAACACTTCTTCATCGTTGACCGCCTGAAGTCT
CTGATTAAGTACAAAGGCTATCAGGTGGCTCCCGCTGAATTGGAATCCATCTTGCTCCAACACCCCAACA
TCTTCGACGCAGGTGTCGCAGGTCTTCCCGACGATGACGCCGGTGAACTTCCCGCCGCCGTTGTTGTTTT
GGAGCACGGAAAGACGATGACGGAAAAAGAGATCGTGGATTACGTCGCCAGTCAAGTAACAACCGCGAAA
AAGTTGCGCGGAGGAGTTGTGTTTGTGGACGAAGTACCGAAAGGTCTTACCGGAAAACTCGACGCAAGAA
AAATCAGAGAGATCCTCATAAAGGCCAAGAAGGGCGGAAAGATCGCCGTGTAATTCTAGAGTCGGGGCGG
CCGGCCGCTTCGAGCAGACATGATAAGATACATTGATGAGTTTGGACAAACCACAACTAGAATGCAGTGA
AAAAAATGCTTTATTTGTGAAATTTGTGATGCTATTGCTTTATTTGTAACCATTATAAGCTGCAATAAAC
AAGTTAACAACAACAATTGCATTCATTTTATGTTTCAGGTTCAGGGGGAGGTGTGGGAGGTTTTTTAAAG
CAAGTAAAACCTCTACAAATGTGGTAAAATCGATAAGGATCCGTCGACCGATGCCCTTGAGAGCCTTCAA
CCCAGTCAGCTCCTTCCGGTGGGCGCGGGGCATGACTATCGTCGCCGCACTTATGACTGTCTTCTTTATC
ATGCAACTCGTAGGACAGGTGCCGGCAGCGCTCTTCCGCTTCCTCGCTCACTGACTCGCTGCGCTCGGTC
GTTCGGCTGCGGCGAGCGGTATCAGCTCACTCAAAGGCGGTAATACGGTTATCCACAGAATCAGGGGATA
ACGCAGGAAAGAACATGTGAGCAAAAGGCCAGCAAAAGGCCAGGAACCGTAAAAAGGCCGCGTTGCTGGC
GTTTTTCCATAGGCTCCGCCCCCCTGACGAGCATCACAAAAATCGACGCTCAAGTCAGAGGTGGCGAAAC
CCGACAGGACTATAAAGATACCAGGCGTTTCCCCCTGGAAGCTCCCTCGTGCGCTCTCCTGTTCCGACCC
TGCCGCTTACCGGATACCTGTCCGCCTTTCTCCCTTCGGGAAGCGTGGCGCTTTCTCATAGCTCACGCTG
TAGGTATCTCAGTTCGGTGTAGGTCGTTCGCTCCAAGCTGGGCTGTGTGCACGAACCCCCCGTTCAGCCC
GACCGCTGCGCCTTATCCGGTAACTATCGTCTTGAGTCCAACCCGGTAAGACACGACTTATCGCCACTGG
CAGCAGCCACTGGTAACAGGATTAGCAGAGCGAGGTATGTAGGCGGTGCTACAGAGTTCTTGAAGTGGTG
GCCTAACTACGGCTACACTAGAAGAACAGTATTTGGTATCTGCGCTCTGCTGAAGCCAGTTACCTTCGGA
AAAAGAGTTGGTAGCTCTTGATCCGGCAAACAAACCACCGCTGGTAGCGGTGGTTTTTTTGTTTGCAAGC
AGCAGATTACGCGCAGAAAAAAAGGATCTCAAGAAGATCCTTTGATCTTTTCTACGGGGTCTGACGCTCA
GTGGAACGAAAACTCACGTTAAGGGATTTTGGTCATGAGATTATCAAAAAGGATCTTCACCTAGATCCTT
TTAAATTAAAAATGAAGTTTTAAATCAATCTAAAGTATATATGAGTAAACTTGGTCTGACAGTTACCAAT
GCTTAATCAGTGAGGCACCTATCTCAGCGATCTGTCTATTTCGTTCATCCATAGTTGCCTGACTCCCCGT
CGTGTAGATAACTACGATACGGGAGGGCTTACCATCTGGCCCCAGTGCTGCAATGATACCGCGAGACCCA
CGCTCACCGGCTCCAGATTTATCAGCAATAAACCAGCCAGCCGGAAGGGCCGAGCGCAGAAGTGGTCCTG
CAACTTTATCCGCCTCCATCCAGTCTATTAATTGTTGCCGGGAAGCTAGAGTAAGTAGTTCGCCAGTTAA
TAGTTTGCGCAACGTTGTTGCCATTGCTACAGGCATCGTGGTGTCACGCTCGTCGTTTGGTATGGCTTCA
TTCAGCTCCGGTTCCCAACGATCAAGGCGAGTTACATGATCCCCCATGTTGTGCAAAAAAGCGGTTAGCT
CCTTCGGTCCTCCGATCGTTGTCAGAAGTAAGTTGGCCGCAGTGTTATCACTCATGGTTATGGCAGCACT
GCATAATTCTCTTACTGTCATGCCATCCGTAAGATGCTTTTCTGTGACTGGTGAGTACTCAACCAAGTCA
TTCTGAGAATAGTGTATGCGGCGACCGAGTTGCTCTTGCCCGGCGTCAATACGGGATAATACCGCGCCAC
ATAGCAGAACTTTAAAAGTGCTCATCATTGGAAAACGTTCTTCGGGGCGAAAACTCTCAAGGATCTTACC
GCTGTTGAGATCCAGTTCGATGTAACCCACTCGTGCACCCAACTGATCTTCAGCATCTTTTACTTTCACC
AGCGTTTCTGGGTGAGCAAAAACAGGAAGGCAAAATGCCGCAAAAAAGGGAATAAGGGCGACACGGAAAT
GTTGAATACTCATACTCTTCCTTTTTCAATATTATTGAAGCATTTATCAGGGTTATTGTCTCATGAGCGG
ATACATATTTGAATGTATTTAGAAAAATAAACAAATAGGGGTTCCGCGCACATTTCCCCGAAAAGTGCCA
CCTG
[124 nt withheld, positions 5255-5378]
C
[91 nt withheld, positions 5380-5470]
A
[49 nt withheld, positions 5472-5520]
CCTTTGACGTTGGAGTCCACGTTCTTT
[37 nt withheld, positions 5548-5584]
ACCCTATCTCGGTCTATTCTTTTGATTTATAAGGGATTTTGCCGATTTCGGCCTATTGGTTAAAAAATGA
GCTGATTTAACAAAAATTTAACGCGAATTTTAACAAAATATTAACGCTTACAATTTGCCATTCGCCATTC
AGGCTGCGCAACTGTTGGGAAGGGCGATCGGTGCGGGCCTCTTCGCTATTACGCCAGCCCAAGCTACCAT
GATAAGTAAGTAATATTAAGGTACGGGAGGTACTTGGAGCGGCCGCAATAAAATATCTTTATTTTCATTA
CATCTGTGTGTTGGTTTTTTGTGTGAATCGATAGTACTAACATACGCTCTCCATCAAAACAAAACGAAAC
AAAACAAACTAGCAAAATAGGCTGTCCCCAGTGCAAGTGCAGGTGCCAGAACATTTCTCTATCGATAA
