>Addgene plasmid #31110 | ACE2(-1119)-luc | addgene partial sequence | sequence record 37254 | LucNRev 5'-CCTTATGCAGTTGCTCTCC-3'
CNTCNGGNAGAATGGCGCCGGGCCTTTCTTTATGTTTTTGGCGTCTTCCATGGTGGCTTTACCAACAGTA
CCGGAATGCCAAGCTTACTTAGATCGCAGATCTCGTCCCCTGTGAGCCAAGATCACATCCACTGAATGAC
TTTCCCTAGACTAAAACCTCCTCATGAGATTTTCTCTCTTATCAGCCTTTGAACTTGGGTTGGGCGCTGA
GCAGGAAAGACCAAAAAAAGAAAAAGAAGGAGAACACAGTAAACAATCTGCTGAGCCAATATAAAGTTCA
TCCTGGAGAGGACAGATATGTAACAGATTTTAGAATAATTTTTTAAAGTGAATCAAATAAGAATACGTTA
TTCTTTAATCCTAGAGAACCTTACCTCTCCTGTCACTTTATGGCCAAATCAAAACCGGTACTTTTGGTTA
ATATTTTCCTAGAAAGCTGTTAAAGATACACGGAAAATGTTATAATTTTACAGTGACCAAAGAGGTCTAG
AACTAGGGATCATGAAGATAATGTTGGTGTTTGTATGGTTTTCAGACAATTTCATTAATAGGTTATCTCA
CATTTATTTTTATTTCAAGATCATATCCCCAGAAACTCTCTACTTGAGCAACATTTTCCCTTCCAAATAC
ATGACTTTGCCCTTGTCTTTATGGAATTCATATTTCTGATCAGTTTTTTTTTTTTTTTTTTTTTTTTGAG
ACTGAGTCTCGGTCTGTCGCCCAGGCTGGAGCACAGTGGCGCGATCTCGGCTCACTGCAAGCTCTGCCTC
CCAGGTTCACGCCATTCTCCTGCCTCAGCCTCCCGAGTAGCTGGGACTACAGGTGCCCACCACCACGCCC
AGCTAAGTTTTTGTATTTTTAATAGAGACGGGGTTTCACCGTGTTAGTCAG
